Addgene plasmid #29253: pEMS1519
Purpose: Pleiades (Ple) MiniPromoter expression pattern described in Portales-Casamar et al., PNAS, 2010 (PMID: 20807748).
Depositing lab: Elizabeth Simpson. Depositing organization: University of British Columbia. Publication: A regulatory toolbox of MiniPromoters to drive selective expression in the brain. Portales-Casamar E, Swanson DJ, Liu L, de Leeuw CN, Banks KG, Ho Sui SJ, Fulton DL, Ali J, Amirabbasi M, Arenillas DJ, Babyak N, Black SF, Bonaguro RJ, Brauer E, Candido TR, Castellarin M, Chen J, Chen Y, Cheng JC, Chopra V, Docking TR, Dreolini L, D'Souza CA, Flynn EK, Glenn R, Hatakka K, Hearty TG, Imanian B, Jiang S, Khorasan-zadeh S, Komljenovic I, Laprise S, Liao NY, Lim JS, Lithwick S, Liu F, Liu J, Lu M, McConechy M, McLeod AJ, Milisavljevic M, Mis J, O'Connor K, Palma B, Palmquist DL, Schmouth JF, Swanson MI, Tam B, Ticoll A, Turner JL, Varhol R, Vermeulen J, Watkins RF, Wilson G, Wong BK, Wong SH, Wong TY, Yang GS, Ypsilanti AR, Jones SJ, Holt RA, Goldowitz D, Wasserman WW, Simpson EM. Proc Natl Acad Sci U S A. 2010 Sep 21. 107(38):16589-94. 10.1073/pnas.1009158107 PubMed 20807748.
Backbone
  Vector backbone: pEMS1313
  Backbone size w/o insert (bp): 18843
  Vector type: Pleiades Promoter Project [sic, Pleaides Plieades]
Growth in bacteria
  Bacterial resistance: Ampicillin, 100 μg/mL
  Growth temperature: 37°C
  Growth strain: DH5alpha
  Growth instructions: DH10B
  Copy number: High Copy
Gene/Insert
  Gene/Insert name: Ple48 (alt names: DBH; dopamine beta hydroxylase)
  Species: H. sapiens (human)
  Insert size (bp): 1533
  Entrez Gene: DBH (a.k.a. DBM, ORTHYP1)
  Tag / fusion protein: Intron-LacZ-NLS (C terminal on backbone)
  Cloning method: Restriction Enzyme; 5′ cloning site FseI (unknown if destroyed); 3′ cloning site AscI (unknown if destroyed)
  Sequencing primers: 5′ Unknown
Terms and licenses: Academic/Nonprofit Terms; Industry Terms
How to cite: pEMS1519 was a gift from Elizabeth Simpson (Addgene plasmid # 29253 ; http://n2t.net/addgene:29253 ; RRID:Addgene_29253)
