[The description below was written by a language model from this plasmid's Addgene catalogue record.]
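Description:
pEMS1519 is a Pleiades Promoter Project plasmid built on the large pEMS1313 backbone (about 18.8 kb without insert). It carries the MiniPromoter Ple48, a 1,533 bp human regulatory sequence designed from the DBH (dopamine beta hydroxylase) gene. The MiniPromoter was inserted by restriction cloning between FseI and AscI sites, although the record does not say whether these sites survived cloning. The plasmid is propagated in E. coli as a high-copy construct under ampicillin selection. No feature table accompanies the entry, so the origin of replication and the remaining content of the backbone are not stated here. The large size of the backbone suggests it holds substantial additional sequence, but the record does not say what that sequence is.

The insert functions as a promoter rather than as a coding sequence. Ple48 sits upstream of a backbone-encoded reporter cassette listed as Intron-LacZ-NLS. In this arrangement the compact human DBH-derived regulatory element drives transcription of a lacZ gene encoding beta-galactosidase. The intron is a standard inclusion that generally improves transgene expression through splicing. The nuclear localization signal concentrates the enzyme in the nucleus, so that individual expressing cells can be identified by histochemical staining.

The construct belongs to a toolbox of MiniPromoters developed to drive selective expression in defined brain regions and cell types. Its stated purpose is to document the expression pattern of Ple48, as described in the associated publication. Because DBH is a gene of catecholamine biosynthesis, the promoter was presumably intended to target noradrenergic cells, but the record itself does not describe the pattern observed.
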