>Addgene plasmid #29253 | pEMS1519 | addgene partial sequence | sequence record 38857 | LacZ-R 5'-GACAGTATCGGCCTCAGGAA-3'
CCGCTTCTGGTGCCGGAAACCAGGCAAAGCGCCATTCGCCATTCAGGCTGCGCAACTGTTGGGAAGGGCG
ATCGGTGCGGGCCTCTTCGCTATTACGCCAGCTGGCGAAAGGGGGATGTGCTGCAAGGCGATTAAGTTGG
GTAACGCCAGGGTTTTCCCAGTCACGACGTTGTAAAACGACGGGATCCGCCATGGTGGCGGAAGTTCCTA
TACCTTTTGAAGAATAGGAACTTCGGAATAGGAACTTCCTGTGGAGAGAAAGGCAAAGTGGATGTCAGTA
AGACCAATAGGTGCCTATCAGAAACGCAAGAGTCTTCTCTGTCTCGACAAGCCCAGTTTCTATTGGTCTC
CTTAAACCTGTCTTGTAACCTTGATACTTACGGCGCGCCTGAGGGCGGGCATGGCTGGGGTGAGCTCTCT
GGTCCCACCTGGCCATTTATGCCCTGGTCCTGAATGGGGTGGGTCCAGGCAGCACGGGTAATCACATTTG
TCTAGCGGGGAATCCAATTTTCCCTCCCACAAGCTTGCGCCCCAGGCCAAGCACTCAGCCTGCTGCCCTC
CTCTAATTGGCACTAATGACACATGGACGTCATCAGTGGGAGTTGAAGTAGACAGGCGGATGCTGTCCCT
TCTGAGATGGCTCTGAAGAGCTGTCCCAAAAGCAGATGCACCCTGCAGCCAAGAGGCCTTTCAGACACCC
TCTGGCCAGGCACCAGCTGACTGCCTCACAGGCTGTCTGGCCCAGTCCCCAGTGGGATGGGGTCTGCGTC
GCCTCTACCCACGGATGAGCAGACTGAGGTCCGAGGAGCTGCTCCAGGCTGACCAGTGAAGGATAGGCCC
GTAGCCACTGCAGGCCTGG
